>Addgene plasmid #212391 | pTwist-SARS-CoV-2 Spike-deltaC18 SAK006879 VOC-501Y.V2 (B.1.351v5) | addgene full sequence | sequence record 431630 | Addgene NGS Result
ATGTTTGTGTTCCTCGTTCTCCTGCCCCTCGTTTCTTCCCAATGCGTGAACCTCACAACTAGAACGCAGC
TCCCACCCGCTTACACGAACTCTTTTACTCGTGGAGTATACTATCCCGATAAAGTCTTTAGGTCCAGTGT
CCTTCATTCTACTCAAGACCTTTTCCTGCCATTCTTCTCAAATGTCACCTGGTTCCATGCTATCCACGTT
TCTGGCACCAACGGAACTAAACGATTTGATAATCCCGTCTTGCCATTTAACGATGGCGTATACTTTGCCT
CAACGGAGAAGTCCAACATTATCCGGGGATGGATATTTGGCACCACCCTGGACTCCAAGACACAGTCTCT
CCTCATTGTGAACAACGCCACCAATGTCGTCATCAAAGTCTGTGAATTTCAATTTTGTAACGATCCCTTT
CTCGGGGTTTATTATCATAAGAATAACAAGTCTTGGATGGAGTCAGAGTTCCGCGTTTACAGTTCCGCTA
ACAACTGTACTTTTGAGTACGTTTCCCAACCATTTCTCATGGATCTTGAAGGGAAGCAAGGCAACTTCAA
GAATCTCCGCGAATTTGTGTTTAAGAATATAGACGGCTACTTCAAAATTTATAGCAAGCATACCCCGATA
AATCTGGTTCGGCATCTCCCTCAAGGCTTCTCCGCGTTGGAACCCCTCGTGGACTTGCCGATTGGCATCA
ACATCACCCGGTTCCAAACCCTTCATCGAAGCTACCTCACGCCTGGCGACAGTAGTAGTGGTTGGACAGC
GGGCGCAGCAGCCTACTATGTGGGATATTTGCAACCACGCACCTTTCTTCTCAAATATAACGAAAACGGA
ACAATTACCGATGCCGTAGACTGTGCCCTCGATCCCCTGTCCGAAACTAAATGCACACTCAAGTCCTTCA
CAGTTGAGAAAGGCATATACCAAACCAGTAACTTCCGCGTCCAACCCACCGAATCCATTGTTCGATTCCC
TAACATCACCAATTTGTGTCCTTTCGGTGAAGTATTTAATGCCACTCGATTTGCATCAGTTTATGCCTGG
AATCGCAAGCGAATATCAAATTGTGTTGCAGATTATAGTGTCCTGTATAATAGCGCATCATTCAGCACTT
TTAAGTGTTATGGGGTCAGCCCTACGAAATTGAATGACTTGTGTTTTACCAACGTTTACGCAGATTCTTT
CGTCATACGCGGCGACGAAGTCCGACAGATTGCACCGGGGCAAACCGGAAATATAGCAGACTATAATTAT
AAGTTGCCGGATGACTTCACCGGCTGCGTTATAGCATGGAACTCCAATAATCTCGATTCAAAAGTCGGCG
GCAACTATAATTATCTTTACCGCCTGTTTCGCAAGTCAAATCTGAAGCCCTTTGAACGTGACATCTCCAC
CGAAATTTATCAAGCTGGCAGCACCCCATGTAATGGAGTGAAAGGGTTTAACTGTTATTTTCCCCTTCAA
TCATACGGATTTCAACCAACATATGGGGTGGGCTATCAACCATATCGGGTGGTAGTCTTGAGCTTTGAGC
TGCTCCACGCACCGGCTACAGTTTGCGGACCGAAGAAAAGCACTAACCTGGTGAAGAATAAATGTGTGAA
CTTCAACTTTAATGGGCTCACCGGAACAGGGGTGCTGACAGAATCAAACAAGAAATTTCTCCCTTTTCAA
CAATTTGGTAGAGACATTGCCGATACCACAGATGCCGTCCGCGATCCGCAAACACTGGAAATCCTCGATA
TAACACCCTGTAGCTTCGGCGGGGTCAGCGTGATAACTCCCGGAACGAACACATCCAACCAAGTGGCTGT
CCTGTATCAAGGTGTCAACTGTACCGAAGTCCCTGTGGCGATACACGCCGACCAACTGACACCCACCTGG
AGAGTCTACTCAACAGGTTCCAATGTCTTTCAAACTAGAGCGGGTTGTCTCATTGGCGCTGAGCATGTCA
ATAATTCATACGAATGTGATATTCCTATTGGGGCAGGAATCTGTGCGTCTTATCAAACTCAAACGAACTC
ACCACGGCGCGCTCGCTCAGTAGCCAGCCAGTCCATAATCGCCTATACCATGAGTCTCGGGGTTGAGAAC
TCCGTGGCTTATTCAAACAATTCCATCGCAATCCCAACTAACTTTACCATTAGCGTTACCACGGAAATCT
TGCCCGTCAGCATGACTAAGACGAGCGTAGACTGTACGATGTATATCTGTGGGGATTCCACCGAGTGTAG
CAACCTCTTGCTTCAATACGGGTCTTTCTGTACTCAACTCAACCGAGCATTGACCGGAATTGCGGTCGAA
CAAGACAAGAATACCCAAGAGGTGTTCGCACAAGTAAAGCAAATATACAAAACGCCGCCAATCAAAGATT
TTGGCGGGTTTAATTTTAGCCAAATACTGCCAGACCCATCTAAGCCTTCAAAACGCAGCTTTATCGAGGA
TCTGCTGTTCAACAAAGTTACGTTGGCTGACGCGGGTTTCATTAAGCAGTATGGGGATTGTTTGGGAGAC
ATTGCGGCCCGCGACCTTATCTGTGCTCAAAAATTCAATGGGTTGACAGTTCTGCCCCCTCTGCTCACTG
ATGAGATGATTGCACAGTATACATCAGCATTGTTGGCAGGAACCATTACATCCGGCTGGACTTTTGGCGC
GGGTGCGGCCCTTCAAATACCTTTCGCTATGCAAATGGCTTACAGATTCAATGGGATTGGTGTCACGCAA
AATGTATTGTATGAAAATCAGAAGCTGATCGCTAATCAATTTAACAGCGCGATTGGCAAGATCCAAGATT
CACTGTCAAGCACAGCGTCCGCCCTCGGCAAACTCCAAGATGTTGTGAATCAAAACGCCCAGGCCCTGAA
TACCCTCGTGAAGCAACTGAGTTCTAACTTCGGCGCAATCTCCAGCGTCCTCAACGACATATTGTCCAGA
CTTGATAAGGTGGAAGCCGAGGTGCAAATTGATCGGCTCATCACAGGCAGGCTCCAGTCACTCCAAACTT
ATGTGACACAACAGTTGATCCGGGCTGCTGAGATACGAGCAAGCGCCAACCTGGCCGCCACTAAAATGTC
AGAGTGCGTGCTCGGGCAGTCCAAACGGGTTGACTTTTGTGGCAAGGGCTATCACTTGATGTCCTTCCCC
CAATCCGCCCCACATGGAGTGGTCTTTCTCCACGTCACTTATGTCCCTGCTCAAGAGAAGAACTTTACGA
CAGCTCCAGCAATCTGTCACGATGGCAAAGCGCACTTTCCCAGGGAAGGCGTTTTCGTCAGTAATGGCAC
GCATTGGTTTGTGACCCAAAGGAATTTCTATGAACCCCAAATCATAACCACTGACAATACATTTGTCTCA
GGCAACTGTGATGTGGTCATTGGGATCGTGAACAACACGGTATATGATCCCCTGCAACCCGAGTTGGATA
GCTTCAAAGAGGAATTGGATAAATACTTTAAGAATCATACTTCACCCGATGTTGATCTCGGGGACATATC
AGGAATAAATGCAAGTGTCGTCAACATTCAGAAAGAGATTGATCGCCTTAATGAGGTCGCCAAGAACTTG
AATGAATCTTTGATCGACTTGCAAGAACTGGGCAAATACGAACAATATATTAAATGGCCCTGGTACATTT
GGTTGGGCTTTATCGCCGGACTTATAGCTATCGTTATGGTCACAATTATGTTGTGCTGTATGACTAGCTG
TTGTTCCTGCTTGAAAGGATGTTGCAGTTGCGGATCTTGTTGTAAATAAAGGATCCTCTAGAAGTTGTCT
CCTCCTGCACTGACTGACTGATACAATCGATTTCTGGATCCGCAGGCCTAATCAACCTCTGGATTACAAA
ATTTGTGAAAGATTGACTGGTATTCTTAACTATGTTGCTCCTTTTACGCTATGTGGATACGCTGCTTTAA
TGCCTTTGTATCATGCTATTGCTTCCCGTATGGCTTTCATTTTCTCCTCCTTGTATAAATCCTGGTTGCT
GTCTCTTTATGAGGAGTTGTGGCCCGTTGTCAGGCAACGTGGCGTGGTGTGCACTGTGTTTGCTGACGCA
ACCCCCACTGGTTGGGGCATTGCCACCACCTGTCAGCTCCTTTCCGGGACTTTCGCTTTCCCCCTCCCTA
TTGCCACGGCGGAACTCATCGCCGCCTGCCTTGCCCGCTGCTGGACAGGGGCTCGGCTGTTGGGCACTGA
CAATTCCGTGGTGTTGTCGGGGAAGCTGACGTCCTTTCCATGGCTGCTCGCCTGTGTTGCCACCTGGATT
CTGCGCGGGACGTCCTTCTGCTACGTCCCTTCGGCCCTCAATCCAGCGGACCTTCCTTCCCGCGGCCTGC
TGCCGGCTCTGCGGCCTCTTCCGCGTCTTCGCCTTCGCCCTCAGACGAGTCGGATCTCCCTTTGGGCCGC
CTCCCCGCCTGTCTAGCTTGACTGACTGAGATACAGCGTACCTTCAGCTCACAGACATGATAAGATACAT
TGATGAGTTTGGACAAACCACAACTAGAATGCAGTGAAAAAAATGCTTTATTTGTGAAATTTGTGATGCT
ATTGCTTTATTTGTAACCATTATAAGCTGCAATAAACAAGTTAACAACAACAATTGCATTCATTTTATGT
TTCAGGTTCAGGGGGAGGTGTGGGAGGTTTTTTAAAGCAAGTAAAACCTCTACAAATGTGGTATTGGCCC
ATCTCTATCGGTATCGTAGCATAACCCCTTGGGGCCTCTAAACGGGTCTTGAGGGGTTTTTTGTGCCCCT
CGGGCCGGATTGCTATCTACCGGCATTGGCGCAGAAAAAAATGCCTGATGCGACGCTGCGCGTCTTATAC
TCCCACATATGCCAGATTCAGCAACGGATACGGCTTCCCCAACTTGCCCACTTCCATACGTGTCCTCCTT
ACCAGAAATTTATCCTTAAGGTCGTCAGCTATCCTGCAGGCGATCTCTCGATTTCGATCAAGACATTCCT
TTAATGGTCTTTTCTGGACACCACTAGGGGTCAGAAGTAGTTCATCAAACTTTCTTCCCTCCCTAATCTC
ATTGGTTACCTTGGGCTATCGAAACTTAATTAAGCGATCTGCATCTCAATTAGTCAGCAACCATAGTCCC
GCCCCTAACTCCGCCCATCCCGCCCCTAACTCCGCCCAGTTCCGCCCATTCTCCGCCCCATCGCTGACTA
ATTTTTTTTATTTATGCAGAGGCCGAGGCCGCCTCGGCCTCTGAGCTATTCCAGAAGTAGTGAGGAGGCT
TTTTTGGAGGCCTAGGCTTTTGCAAAGGAGGTAGCCAACATGATTGAACAAGATGGATTGCACGCAGGTT
CTCCCGCCGCTTGGGTGGAGAGGCTATTCGGCTATGACTGGGCACAACAGACAATCGGCTGCTCTGATGC
CGCCGTGTTCCGGCTGTCAGCGCAGGGGCGCCCGGTTCTTTTTGTCAAGACCGACCTGTCCGGTGCCCTG
AATGAACTCCAGGACGAGGCAGCGCGGCTATCGTGGCTGGCCACGACGGGCGTTCCTTGCGCAGCTGTGC
TCGACGTTGTCACTGAAGCGGGAAGGGACTGGCTGCTATTGGGCGAAGTGCCGGGGCAGGATCTCCTGTC
ATCTCACCTTGCTCCTGCCGAGAAAGTATCCATCATGGCTGATGCAATGCGGCGGCTGCATACGCTTGAT
CCGGCTACCTGCCCATTCGACCACCAAGCGAAACATCGCATCGAGCGAGCACGTACTCGGATGGAAGCCG
GTCTTGTCGATCAGGATGATCTGGACGAAGAGCATCAGGGGCTCGCGCCAGCCGAACTGTTCGCCAGGCT
CAAGGCGCGGATGCCCGACGGCGAGGATCTCGTCGTGACCCACGGCGATGCCTGCTTGCCGAATATCATG
GTGGAAAATGGCCGCTTTTCTGGATTCATCGACTGTGGCCGGCTGGGTGTGGCGGACCGCTATCAGGACA
TAGCGTTGGCTACCCGTGATATTGCTGAAGAGCTTGGCGGCGAATGGGCTGACCGCTTCCTCGTGCTTTA
CGGTATCGCCGCTCCCGATTCGCAGCGCATCGCCTTCTATCGCCTTCTTGACGAGTTCTTCTAGTATGTA
AGCCCTGTGCCTTCTAGTTGCCAGCCATCTGTTGTTTGCCCCTCCCCCGTGCCTTCCTTGACCCTGGAAG
GTGCCACTCCCACTGTCCTTTCCTAATAAAATGAGGAAATTGCATCGCATTGTCTGAGTAGGTGTCATTC
TATTCTGGGGGGTGGGGTGGGGCAGGACAGCAAGGGGGAGGATTGGGAAGACAATAGCAGGCATGCTGGG
GATGCGGTGGGCTCTATGGTTAATTAACCAGTCAAGTCAGCTACTTGGCGAGATCGACTTGTCTGGGTTT
CGACTACGCTCAGAATTGCGTCAGTCAAGTTCGATCTGGTCCTTGCTATTGCACCCGTTCTCCGATTACG
AGTTTCATTTAAATCATGTGAGCAAAAGGCCAGCAAAAGGCCAGGAACCGTAAAAAGGCCGCGTTGCTGG
CGTTTTTCCATAGGCTCCGCCCCCCTGACGAGCATCACAAAAATCGACGCTCAAGTCAGAGGTGGCGAAA
CCCGACAGGACTATAAAGATACCAGGCGTTTCCCCCTGGAAGCTCCCTCGTGCGCTCTCCTGTTCCGACC
CTGCCGCTTACCGGATACCTGTCCGCCTTTCTCCCTTCGGGAAGCGTGGCGCTTTCTCATAGCTCACGCT
GTAGGTATCTCAGTTCGGTGTAGGTCGTTCGCTCCAAGCTGGGCTGTGTGCACGAACCCCCCGTTCAGCC
CGACCGCTGCGCCTTATCCGGTAACTATCGTCTTGAGTCCAACCCGGTAAGACACGACTTATCGCCACTG
GCAGCAGCCACTGGTAACAGGATTAGCAGAGCGAGGTATGTAGGCGGTGCTACAGAGTTCTTGAAGTGGT
GGCCTAACTACGGCTACACTAGAAGAACAGTATTTGGTATCTGCGCTCTGCTGAAGCCAGTTACCTTCGG
AAAAAGAGTTGGTAGCTCTTGATCCGGCAAACAAACCACCGCTGGTAGCGGTGGTTTTTTTGTTTGCAAG
CAGCAGATTACGCGCAGAAAAAAAGGATCTCAAGAAGATCCTTTGATCTTTTCTACGGGGTCTGACGCTC
AGTGGAACGAAAACTCACGTTAAGGGATTTTGGTCATGAGATTATCAAAAAGGATCTTCACCTAGATCCT
TTTAAATTAAAAATGAAGTTTTAAATCAATCTAAAGTATATATGAGTAAACTTGGTCTGACAGTTACCAA
TGCTTAATCAGTGAGGCACCTATCTCAGCGATCTGTCTATTTCGTTCATCCATAGTTGCATTTAAATTTC
CGAACTCTCCAAGGCCCTCGTCGGAAAATCTTCAAACCTTTCGTCCGATCCATCTTGCAGGCTACCTCTC
GAACGAACTATCGCAAGTCTCTTGGCCGGCCTTGCGCCTTGGCTATTGCTTGGCAGCGCCTATCGCCAGG
TATTACTCCAATCCCGAATATCCGAGATCGGGATCACCCGAGAGAAGTTCAACCTACATCCTCAATCCCG
ATCTATCCGAGATCCGAGGAATATCGAAATCGGGGCGCGCCTGGTGTACCGAGAACGATCCTCTCAGTGC
GAGTCTCGACGATCCATATCGTTGCTTGGCAGTCAGCCAGTCGGAATCCAGCTTGGGACCCAGGAAGTCC
AATCGTCAGATATTGTACTCAAGCCTGGTCACGGCAGCGTACCGATCTGTTTAAACCTAGATATTGATAG
TCTGATCGGTCAACGTATAATCGAGTCCTAGCTTTTGCAAACATCTATCAAGAGACAGGATCAGCAGGAG
GCTTTCGCATGAGTATTCAACATTTCCGTGTCGCCCTTATTCCCTTTTTTGCGGCATTTTGCCTTCCTGT
TTTTGCTCACCCAGAAACGCTGGTGAAAGTAAAAGATGCTGAAGATCAGTTGGGTGCGCGAGTGGGTTAC
ATCGAACTGGATCTCAACAGCGGTAAGATCCTTGAGAGTTTTCGCCCCGAAGAACGCTTTCCAATGATGA
GCACTTTTAAAGTTCTGCTATGTGGCGCGGTATTATCCCGTATTGACGCCGGGCAAGAGCAACTCGGTCG
CCGCATACACTATTCTCAGAATGACTTGGTTGAGTATTCACCAGTCACAGAAAAGCATCTTACGGATGGC
ATGACAGTAAGAGAATTATGCAGTGCTGCCATAACCATGAGTGATAACACTGCGGCCAACTTACTTCTGA
CAACGATTGGAGGACCGAAGGAGCTAACCGCTTTTTTGCACAACATGGGGGATCATGTAACTCGCCTTGA
TCGTTGGGAACCGGAGCTGAATGAAGCCATACCAAACGACGAGCGTGACACCACGATGCCTGTAGCAATG
GCAACAACCTTGCGTAAACTATTAACTGGCGAACTACTTACTCTAGCTTCCCGGCAACAGTTGATAGACT
GGATGGAGGCGGATAAAGTTGCAGGACCACTTCTGCGCTCGGCCCTTCCGGCTGGCTGGTTTATTGCTGA
TAAATCTGGAGCCGGTGAGCGTGGGTCTCGCGGTATCATTGCAGCACTGGGGCCAGATGGTAAGCCCTCC
CGTATCGTAGTTATCTACACGACGGGGAGTCAGGCAACTATGGATGAACGAAATAGACAGATCGCTGAGA
TAGGTGCCTCACTGATTAAGCATTGGTAACCGATTCTAGGTGCATTGGCGCAGAAAAAAATGCCTGATGC
GACGCTGCGCGTCTTATACTCCCACATATGCCAGATTCAGCAACGGATACGGCTTCCCCAACTTGCCCAC
TTCCATACGTGTCCTCCTTACCAGAAATTTATCCTTAAGATCCCGAATCGTTTAAACTCGACTCTGGCTC
TATCGAATCTCCGTCGTTTCGAGCTTACGCGAACAGCCGTGGCGCTCATTTGCTCGTCGGGCATCGAATC
TCGTCAGCTATCGTCAGCTTACCTTTTTGGCAGCGATCGCGGCTCCCGACATCTTGGACCATTAGCTCCA
CAGGTATCTTCTTCCCTCTAGTGGTCATAACAGCAGCTTCAGCTACCTCTCAATTCAAAAAACCCCTCAA
GACCCGTTTAGAGGCCCCAAGGGGTTATGCTATCAATCGTTGCGTTACACACACAAAAAACCAACACACA
TCCATCTTCGATGGATAGCGATTTTATTATCTAACTGCTGATCGAGTGTAGCCAGATCTAGTAATCAATT
ACGGGGTCATTAGTTCATAGCCCATATATGGAGTTCCGCGTTACATAACTTACGGTAAATGGCCCGCCTG
GCTGACCGCCCAACGACCCCCGCCCATTGACGTCAATAATGACGTATGTTCCCATAGTAACGCCAATAGG
GACTTTCCATTGACGTCAATGGGTGGAGTATTTACGGTAAACTGCCCACTTGGCAGTACATCAAGTGTAT
CATATGCCAAGTACGCCCCCTATTGACGTCAATGACGGTAAATGGCCCGCCTGGCATTATGCCCAGTACA
TGACCTTATGGGACTTTCCTACTTGGCAGTACATCTACGTATTAGTCATCGCTATTACCATGCTGATGCG
GTTTTGGCAGTACATCAATGGGCGTGGATAGCGGTTTGACTCACGGGGATTTCCAAGTCTCCACCCCATT
GACGTCAATGGGAGTTTGTTTTGGCACCAAAATCAACGGGACTTTCCAAAATGTCGTAACAACTCCGCCC
CATTGACGCAAATGGGCGGTAGGCGTGTACGGTGGGAGGTCTATATAAGCAGAGCTGGTTTAGTGAACCG
TCAGATCGCCTGGAGACGCCATCCACGCTGTTTTGACCTCCATAGAAGACACCGGGACCGATCCAGCCTC
CCCTCGAAGCTTACATGTGGTACCGAGCTCGGATCCTGAGAACTTCAGGGTGAGTCTATGGGACCCTTGA
TGTTTTCTTTCCCCTTCTTTTCTATGGTTAAGTTCATGTCATAGGAAGGGGAGAAGTAACAGGGTACACA
TATTGACCAAATCAGGGTAATTTTGCATTTGTAATTTTAAAAAATGCTTTCTTCTTTTAATATACTTTTT
TGTTTATCTTATTTCTAATACTTTCCCTAATCTCTTTCTTTCAGGGCAATAATGATACAATGTATCATGC
CTCTTTGCACCATTCTAAAGAATAACAGTGATAATTTCTGGGTTAAGGCAATAGCAATATTTCTGCATAT
AAATATTTCTGCATATAAATTGTAACTGATGTAAGAGGTTTCATATTGCTAATAGCAGCTACAATCCAGC
TACCATTCTGCTTTTATTTTATGGTTGGGATAAGGCTGGATTATTCTGAGTCCAAGCTAGGCCCTTTTGC
TAATCATGTTCATACCTCTTATCTTCCTCCCACAGCTCCTGGGCAACGTGCTGGTCTGTGTGCTGGCCCA
TCACTTTGGCAAAGGCGGCCGCC
Features (pLannotate 1.2.2; 21 found; start..end, strand, type, name):
      1..3756    +  CDS            S: SPIKE_SARS2 - Experimental evidence at protein level: Swiss-Prot protein existence level 1. [Spike glycoprotein]: May down-regulate host tetherin (BST2) by lysosomal degradation, thereby counteracting its antiviral activity. From Severe acute respiratory syndrome coronavirus 2 (2019-nCoV) (SARS-CoV-2).
   3830..4418    +  misc_feature   WPRE: woodchuck hepatitis virus posttranscriptional regulatory element
   4471..4592    -  polyA_signal   SV40 poly(A) signal: SV40 polyadenylation signal
   4615..4684    -  CDS            large T antigen (fragment): large T antigen from SV40 (simian virus 40)
   4707..4753    +  terminator     T7 terminator: transcription terminator for bacteriophage T7 RNA polymerase
   4783..4919    +  terminator     rrnG terminator: transcription terminator from the E. coli ribosomal RNA rrnG operon (Albrechtsen et al., 1991)
   4964..5035    +  misc_feature   3' β-globin insulator: insulator downstream of the human β-globin locus (Farrell et al., 2002)
   5080..5276    +  promoter       SV40 promoter: SV40 early promoter
   5290..6081    +  CDS            neo: KKA2_KLEPN - Also known as kan, nptII. Experimental evidence at protein level: Swiss-Prot protein existence level 1. Resistance to kanamycin, neomycin, paromomycin, ribostamycin, butirosin and gentamicin B. From Klebsiella pneumoniae.
   6095..6319    +  polyA_signal   bGH poly(A) signal: bovine growth hormone polyadenylation signal
   6515..7103    -  rep_origin     ori: high-copy-number ColE1/pMB1/pBR322/pUC origin of replication
   7275..7339    -  CDS            bla(M) (fragment): β-lactamase lacking the signal sequence; bla(M); allows cytosolic expression of β-lactamase
   7849..8709    +  CDS            AmpR: β-lactamase; bla; confers resistance to ampicillin, carbenicillin, and related antibiotics
   8722..8858    +  terminator     rrnG terminator: transcription terminator from the E. coli ribosomal RNA rrnG operon (Albrechtsen et al., 1991)
   9010..9081    +  misc_feature   5' β-globin insulator: insulator upstream of the human β-globin locus (Farrell et al., 2002)
   9086..9132    -  terminator     T7 terminator: transcription terminator for bacteriophage T7 RNA polymerase
   9150..9198    -  polyA_signal   poly(A) signal: synthetic polyadenylation signal
   9279..9582    +  enhancer       CMV enhancer: human cytomegalovirus immediate early enhancer
   9655..9672    -  promoter       CMV promoter (fragment): human cytomegalovirus (CMV) immediate early promoter
   9735..9786    +  promoter       CMVd2 promoter: truncated human cytomegalovirus (CMV) immediate early promoter that yields moderately reduced expression relative to the full-length promoter
   9920..10395   +  intron         β-globin intron: internally truncated intron from human β-globin
