[The description below was written by a language model from this plasmid's Addgene catalogue record and pLannotate feature annotations shown in this document.]
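Description:
pTwist-SARS-CoV-2 Spike-deltaC18 SAK006879 VOC-501Y.V2 (B.1.351v5) is a 10.4 kb mammalian expression plasmid built on the Twist pTwist-CMV-BetaGlobin-WPRE-Neo backbone. It encodes a SARS-CoV-2 spike glycoprotein representing a B.1.351 (501Y.V2) lineage variant. It replicates in E. coli from a high-copy ColE1/pUC-type origin and is selected with ampicillin through a β-lactamase gene. A separate cassette, in which the SV40 early promoter drives neo and a bGH polyadenylation signal ends the transcript, allows G418-type selection in mammalian cells.

The spike open reading frame carries D215G, a deletion of L242–L244, K417N, E484K, N501Y, D614G and A701V. The "deltaC18" in the name indicates removal of the C-terminal 18 residues, a truncation commonly used to improve spike incorporation into pseudotyped particles. The catalogue lists the promoter as CAG. The annotated sequence instead shows a CMV enhancer and CMV promoter elements followed by a truncated human β-globin intron, which matches the backbone name, so the promoter designation should be treated with some caution. Downstream of the coding sequence, a WPRE enhances transcript processing and expression, and an SV40 polyadenylation signal follows it. The expression unit is flanked by short β-globin insulator elements and by bacterial and T7 terminators that isolate it from neighbouring transcription.

The stated purpose is pseudovirus production: the plasmid supplies the variant spike as the envelope protein in transfected producer cells. The associated study examined how evolving SARS-CoV-2 variants escape antibody responses elicited by mRNA vaccination.
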