Addgene plasmid #212391: pTwist-SARS-CoV-2 Spike-deltaC18 SAK006879 VOC-501Y.V2 (B.1.351v5)
Purpose: Encodes SARS-CoV-2 spike D215G,L242-L244 deletion,K417N,E484K,N501Y,D614G,A701V for pseudovirus production
Depositing lab: Alejandro Balazs. Depositing organization: Massachusetts General Hospital. Publication: Ongoing evolution of SARS-CoV-2 drives escape from mRNA vaccine-induced humoral immunity. Roederer AL, Cao Y, Denis KS, Sheehan ML, Li CJ, Lam EC, Gregory DJ, Poznansky MC, Iafrate AJ, Canaday DH, Gravenstein S, Garcia-Beltran WF, Balazs AB. medRxiv [Preprint]. 2024 Mar 7:2024.03.05.24303815. doi: 10.1101/2024.03.05.24303815. PubMed 38496628.
Backbone
  Vector backbone: pTwist-CMV-BetaGlobin-WPRE-Neo
  Backbone manufacturer: Twist
  Vector type: Mammalian Expression
Growth in bacteria
  Bacterial resistance: Ampicillin, 100 μg/mL
  Growth temperature: 37°C
  Growth strain: DH5alpha
  Copy number: High Copy
Gene/Insert
  Gene/Insert name: SARS-CoV-2 Spike D215G,L242-L244 deletion,K417N,E484K,N501Y,D614G,A701V
  Species: Severe acute respiratory syndrome coronavirus 2
  Mutation: D215G,L242-L244 deletion,K417N,E484K,N501Y,D614G,A701V
  Entrez Gene: S (a.k.a. GU280_gp02, spike glycoprotein)
  Promoter: CAG
  Cloning method: Ligation Independent Cloning
Terms and licenses: Academic/Nonprofit Terms; Industry Terms: Not Available to Industry
Depositor comments: Please visit https://www.medrxiv.org/content/10.1101/2024.03.05.24303815v1 for medRxiv preprint.
How to cite: pTwist-SARS-CoV-2 Spike-deltaC18 SAK006879 VOC-501Y.V2 (B.1.351v5) was a gift from Alejandro Balazs (Addgene plasmid # 212391 ; http://n2t.net/addgene:212391 ; RRID:Addgene_212391)
